Addgene plasmid #211072: pHTC-HaloTag_FBXO3:1-471
Purpose: Mammalian expression of full-length human FBXO3. C-terminal HaloTag.
Depositing lab: Cheryl Arrowsmith. Depositing organization: University of Toronto. Publication: A Target Class Ligandability Evaluation of WD40 Repeat-Containing Proteins. Ackloo S, Li F, Szewczyk M, Seitova A, Loppnau P, Zeng H, Xu J, Ahmad S, Arnautova YA, Baghaie AJ, Beldar S, Bolotokova A, Centrella PA, Chau I, Clark MA, Cuozzo JW, Dehghani-Tafti S, Disch JS, Dong A, Dumas A, Feng JA, Ghiabi P, Gibson E, Gilmer J, Goldman B, Green SR, Guie MA, Guilinger JP, Harms N, Herasymenko O, Houliston S, Hutchinson A, Kearnes S, Keefe AD, Kimani SW, Kramer T, Kutera M, Kwak HA, Lento C, Li Y, Liu J, Loup J, Machado RAC, Mulhern CJ, Perveen S, Righetto GL, Riley P, Shrestha S, Sigel EA, Silva M, Sintchak MD, Slakman BL, Taylor RD, Thompson J, Torng W, Underkoffler C, von Rechenberg M, Walsh RT, Watson I, Wilson DJ, Wolf E, Yadav M, Yazdi AK, Zhang J, Zhang Y, Santhakumar V, Edwards AM, Barsyte-Lovejoy D, Schapira M, Brown PJ, Halabelian L, Arrowsmith CH. J Med Chem. 2025 Jan 23;68(2):1092-1112. doi: 10.1021/acs.jmedchem.4c02010. Epub 2024 Nov 4. PubMed 39495097.
Backbone
  Vector backbone: pHTC-HaloTag
  Backbone manufacturer: Promega
  Vector type: Mammalian Expression
  Selectable markers: Neomycin (select with G418)
Growth in bacteria
  Bacterial resistance: Ampicillin, 100 μg/mL
  Growth temperature: 37°C
  Growth strain: DH5alpha
  Copy number: High Copy
Gene/Insert
  Gene/Insert name: FBXO3:M1-F471
  Species: H. sapiens (human)
  Insert size (bp): 1413
  Mutation: wild type
  Entrez Gene: FBXO3 (a.k.a. FBA, FBX3)
  Promoter: CMV
  Tag / fusion protein: HaloTag (C terminal on insert)
  Cloning method: Ligation Independent Cloning
  Sequencing primers: 5′ CTTACTGACATCCACTTTGC; 3′ CAACATCGACGTAGTGCATG
Resource information
  A portion of this plasmid was derived from a plasmid made by: Mammalian Gene Collection (BC046110)
Terms and licenses: Academic/Nonprofit Terms; Industry Terms: Not Available to Industry
Depositor comments: 5' Cloning Site: EcoR1 (not destroyed), 3' Cloning Site: Xho1 (not destroyed). C terminal tag: lepttedlyfqsdndgseigtgfpfdphyvevlgermhyvdvgprdgtpvlflhgnptssyvwrniiphvapthrciapdligmgksdkpdlgyffddhvrfmdafiealgleevvlvihdwgsalgfhwakrnpervkgiafmefirpiptwdewpefaretfqafrttdvgrkliidqnvfiegtlpmgvvrpltevemdhyrepflnpvdreplwrfpnelpiagepanivalveeymdwlhqspvpkllfwgtpgvlippaeaarlakslpnckavdigpglnllqednpdligseiarwlstleisg.
How to cite: pHTC-HaloTag_FBXO3:1-471 was a gift from Cheryl Arrowsmith (Addgene plasmid # 211072 ; http://n2t.net/addgene:211072 ; RRID:Addgene_211072)
