[The description below was written by a language model from this plasmid's Addgene catalogue record and pLannotate feature annotations shown in this document.]
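Description:
pHTC-HaloTag_FBXO3:1-471 is a mammalian expression plasmid of about 7.6 kb, built on the commercial pHTC-HaloTag backbone, that produces full-length wild-type human FBXO3 (residues M1–F471, a 1,413 bp open reading frame) fused at its C terminus to HaloTag. It is propagated in E. coli as a high-copy plasmid through a ColE1/pUC-type origin, with ampicillin selection from the β-lactamase gene. A ColE1 cer site is also annotated, which helps keep the plasmid monomeric. For selection in mammalian cells, a separate cassette places the neomycin phosphotransferase gene under the SV40 enhancer/early promoter with a synthetic polyadenylation signal, allowing G418 selection.

Expression of the fusion is driven by the CMV immediate-early enhancer and promoter, followed by a chimeric β-globin/immunoglobulin intron that supports transcript processing. A T7 promoter lies just upstream of the coding region and could allow T7 polymerase-driven transcription. FBXO3, the substrate-recognition subunit of an SCF-type E3 ubiquitin ligase, was inserted by ligation-independent cloning between retained EcoRI and XhoI sites, using a Mammalian Gene Collection clone as the source. It is joined through a linker carrying a TEV protease cleavage site to HaloTag, a modified bacterial dehalogenase that bonds covalently to chloroalkane ligands. An SV40 poly(A) signal is annotated downstream of the fusion. The several short fragment annotations nearby (large T antigen, M13 ori, bom, Tn5 transposase) look like backbone remnants or partial matches rather than functional parts.

The HaloTag fusion suits fluorescent labelling, capture or pull-down, and ligand-based cellular assays of FBXO3. The record itself states only mammalian expression as the purpose, in the context of a study of protein ligandability.
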