Features (pLannotate 1.2.2; 21 found; start..end, strand, type, name):
    140..517     +  enhancer       CMV enhancer: human cytomegalovirus immediate early enhancer
    519..718     +  promoter       CMV promoter: human cytomegalovirus (CMV) immediate early promoter
    857..989     +  intron         chimeric intron: chimera between introns from human β-globin and immunoglobulin heavy chain genes
   1033..1051    +  promoter       T7 promoter: promoter for bacteriophage T7 RNA polymerase
   1082..2494    +  CDS            FBXO3: FBX3_HUMAN - Also known as FBX3. Experimental evidence at protein level: Swiss-Prot protein existence level 1. Substrate recognition component of the SCF (SKP1-CUL1-F-box protein)-type E3 ubiquitin ligase complex. Mediates the ubiquitination of HIPK2 and probably that of EP300, leading to rapid degradation by the proteasome. In the presence of PML, HIPK2 ubiquitination still occurs, but degradation is prevented. PML, HIPK2 and FBXO3 may act synergically to activate p53/TP53-dependent transactivation. From Homo sapiens (Human).
   2510..2530    +  CDS            TEV site: tobacco etch virus (TEV) protease recognition and cleavage site
   2546..3429    +  CDS            HaloTag® (fragment): modified bacterial dehalogenase that forms covalent bonds with chloroalkane derivatives
   3459..3508    +  CDS            SET1 (fragment): solubility-enhancement tag derived from T7 phage gene 10B
   3516..3535    +  terminator     T7 terminator (fragment): transcription terminator for bacteriophage T7 RNA polymerase
   3557..3678    -  polyA_signal   SV40 poly(A) signal: SV40 polyadenylation signal
   3701..3769    -  CDS            large T antigen (fragment): large T antigen from SV40 (simian virus 40)
   3774..3806    +  rep_origin     M13 ori (fragment): M13 bacteriophage origin of replication; arrow indicates direction of (+) strand synthesis
   3807..3858    -  misc_feature   bom (fragment): basis of mobility region from pBR322
   3923..4280    +  promoter       SV40 promoter: SV40 enhancer and early promoter
   4331..5122    +  CDS            neo: KKA2_KLEPN - Also known as kan, nptII. Experimental evidence at protein level: Swiss-Prot protein existence level 1. Resistance to kanamycin, neomycin, paromomycin, ribostamycin, butirosin and gentamicin B. From Klebsiella pneumoniae.
   5189..5237    +  polyA_signal   poly(A) signal: synthetic polyadenylation signal
   5258..5350    -  CDS            tnpA (fragment): TN5P_ECOLX - Also known as tnp. Experimental evidence at protein level: Swiss-Prot protein existence level 1. Mediates transposition of transposon Tn5 by a 'cut and paste' mechanism. First, the monomeric transposase binds the 19 bp inverted DNA repeats flanking the transposon. Then, dimerization of the DNA- bound transposase creates a synaptic DNA complex. After nicking of the first DNA strand, excision of the transposon proceeds through a series of intermediates. The transposase then mediates the insertion of the transposon at a new site by strand transfer. The activity of the wild- type tran
   5393..5497    +  promoter       AmpR promoter: bla
   5498..6358    +  CDS            AmpR: β-lactamase; bla; confers resistance to ampicillin, carbenicillin, and related antibiotics
   6516..7104    -  rep_origin     ori: high-copy-number ColE1/pMB1/pBR322/pUC origin of replication
   7220..7503    +  misc_feature   cer region: ColE1-derived recombination site that helps to maintain plasmids as monomers
>Addgene plasmid #211072 | pHTC-HaloTag_FBXO3:1-471 | addgene full sequence | sequence record 425989 | Addgene NGS Result
TCAATATTGGCCATTAGCCATATTATTCATTGGTTATATAGCATAAATCAATATTGGCTATTGGCCATTG
CATACGTTGTATCTATATCATAATATGTACATTTATATTGGCTCATGTCCAATATGACCGCCATGTTGGC
ATTGATTATTGACTAGTTATTAATAGTAATCAATTACGGGGTCATTAGTTCATAGCCCATATATGGAGTT
CCGCGTTACATAACTTACGGTAAATGGCCCGCCTGGCTGACCGCCCAACGACCCCCGCCCATTGACGTCA
ATAATGACGTATGTTCCCATAGTAACGCCAATAGGGACTTTCCATTGACGTCAATGGGTGGAGTATTTAC
GGTAAACTGCCCACTTGGCAGTACATCAAGTGTATCATATGCCAAGTCCGCCCCCTATTGACGTCAATGA
CGGTAAATGGCCCGCCTGGCATTATGCCCAGTACATGACCTTACGGGACTTTCCTACTTGGCAGTACATC
TACGTATTAGTCATCGCTATTACCATGGTGATGCGGTTTTGGCAGTACACCAATGGGCGTGGATAGCGGT
TTGACTCACGGGGATTTCCAAGTCTCCACCCCATTGACGTCAATGGGAGTTTGTTTTGGCACCAAAATCA
ACGGGACTTTCCAAAATGTCGTAATAACCCCGCCCCGTTGACGCAAATGGGCGGTAGGCGTGTACGGTGG
GAGGTCTATATAAGCAGAGCTGGTTTAGTGAACCGTCAGATCACTAGAAGCTTTATTGCGGTAGTTTATC
ACAGTTAAATTGCTAACGCAGTCAGTGCTTCTGACACAACAGTCTCGAACTTAAGCTGCAGAAGTTGGTC
GTGAGGCACTGGGCAGGTAAGTATCAAGGTTACAAGACAGGTTTAAGGAGACCAATAGAAACTGGGCTTG
TCGAGACAGAGAAGACTCTTGCGTTTCTGATAGGCACCTATTGGTCTTACTGACATCCACTTTGCCTTTC
TCTCCACAGGTGTCCACTCCCAGTTCAATTACAGCTCTTAAGGCTAGAGTATTAATACGACTCACTATAG
GGCTAGCAAAGCGATCGCTTCCGAATTCACCATGGCGGCCATGGAGACCGAGACGGCGCCGCTGACCCTA
GAGTCGCTGCCCACCGATCCCCTGCTCCTCATCTTATCCTTTTTGGACTATCGGGATCTAATCAACTGTT
GTTATGTCAGTCGAAGACTTAGCCAGCTATCAAGTCATGATCCGCTGTGGAGAAGACATTGCAAAAAATA
CTGGCTGATATCTGAGGAAGAGAAAACACAGAAGAATCAGTGTTGGAAATCTCTCTTCATAGATACTTAC
TCTGATGTAGGAAGATACATTGACCATTATGCTGCTATTAAAAAGGCCTGGGATGATCTCAAGAAATATT
TGGAGCCCAGGTGTCCTCGGATGGTTTTATCTCTGAAAGAGGGTGCTCGAGAGGAAGACCTCGATGCTGT
GGAAGCGCAGATTGGCTGCAAGCTTCCTGACGATTATCGATGTTCATACCGAATTCACAATGGACAGAAG
TTAGTGGTTCCTGGGTTATTGGGAAGCATGGCACTGTCTAATCACTATCGTTCTGAAGATTTGTTAGACG
TCGATACAGCTGCCGGAGGATTCCAGCAGAGACAGGGACTGAAATACTGTCTCCCTTTAACTTTTTGCAT
ACATACTGGTTTGAGTCAGTACATAGCAGTGGAAGCTGCAGAGGGCCGAAACAAAAATGAAGTTTTCTAC
CAATGTCCAGACCAAATGGCTCGAAATCCAGCTGCTATTGACATGTTTATTATAGGTGCTACTTTTACTG
ACTGGTTTACCTCTTATGTCAAAAATGTTGTATCAGGTGGCTTCCCCATCATCAGAGACCAAATTTTCAG
ATATGTTCACGATCCAGAATGTGTAGCAACAACTGGGGATATTACTGTGTCAGTTTCCACATCGTTTCTG
CCAGAACTTAGCTCTGTACATCCACCCCACTATTTCTTCACATACCGAATCAGGATTGAAATGTCAAAAG
ATGCACTTCCTGAGAAGGCCTGTCAGTTGGACAGTCGCTATTGGAGAATAACAAATGCTAAGGGTGACGT
GGAAGAAGTTCAAGGACCTGGAGTAGTTGGTGAATTTCCAATCATCAGCCCAGGTCGGGTATATGAATAC
ACAAGCTGTACCACATTCTCTACAACATCAGGATACATGGAAGGATATTATACCTTCCATTTTCTTTACT
TTAAAGACAAGATCTTTAATGTTGCCATTCCCCGATTCCATATGGCATGTCCAACATTCAGGGTGTCTAT
AGCCCGATTGGAAATGGGTCCTGATGAATATGAAGAGATGGAAGAAGAGGAGGAGGAGGAAGAGGAGGAA
GACGAGGATGATGATTCAGCAGATATGGATGAATCAGATGAAGATGATGAAGAGGAGAGACGGAGGAGAG
TCTTTGATGTTCCCATTCGCAGACGCCGCTGCTCACGCCTTTTTCTCGAGCCAACCACTGAGGATCTGTA
CTTTCAGAGCGATAACGATGGATCCGAAATCGGTACTGGCTTTCCATTCGACCCCCATTATGTGGAAGTC
CTGGGCGAGCGCATGCACTACGTCGATGTTGGTCCGCGCGATGGCACCCCTGTGCTGTTCCTGCACGGTA
ACCCGACCTCCTCCTACGTGTGGCGCAACATCATCCCGCATGTTGCACCGACCCATCGCTGCATTGCTCC
AGACCTGATCGGTATGGGCAAATCCGACAAACCAGACCTGGGTTATTTCTTCGACGACCACGTCCGCTTC
ATGGATGCCTTCATCGAAGCCCTGGGTCTGGAAGAGGTCGTCCTGGTCATTCACGACTGGGGCTCCGCTC
TGGGTTTCCACTGGGCCAAGCGCAATCCAGAGCGCGTCAAAGGTATTGCATTTATGGAGTTCATCCGCCC
TATCCCGACCTGGGACGAATGGCCAGAATTTGCCCGCGAGACCTTCCAGGCCTTCCGCACCACCGACGTC
GGCCGCAAGCTGATCATCGATCAGAACGTTTTTATCGAGGGTACGCTGCCGATGGGTGTCGTCCGCCCGC
TGACTGAAGTCGAGATGGACCATTACCGCGAGCCGTTCCTGAATCCTGTTGACCGCGAGCCACTGTGGCG
CTTCCCAAACGAGCTGCCAATCGCCGGTGAGCCAGCGAACATCGTCGCGCTGGTCGAAGAATACATGGAC
TGGCTGCACCAGTCCCCTGTCCCGAAGCTGCTGTTCTGGGGCACCCCAGGCGTTCTGATCCCACCGGCCG
AAGCCGCTCGCCTGGCCAAAAGCCTGCCTAACTGCAAGGCTGTGGACATCGGCCCGGGTCTGAATCTGCT
GCAAGAAGACAACCCGGACCTGATCGGCAGCGAGATCGCGCGCTGGCTGTCTACTCTGGAGATTTCCGGT
TAATAGAATTGGCATGCAAGCTGATCCGGCTGCTAACAAAGCCCGAAAGGAAGCTGAGTTGGCTGCTGCC
ACCGCTGAGCAATAACTAGCATAACCCCTTGGGGCGGCCGCTTCGAGCAGACATGATAAGATACATTGAT
GAGTTTGGACAAACCACAACTAGAATGCAGTGAAAAAAATGCTTTATTTGTGAAATTTGTGATGCTATTG
CTTTATTTGTAACCATTATAAGCTGCAATAAACAAGTTAACAACAACAATTGCATTCATTTTATGTTTCA
GGTTCAGGGGGAGATGTGGGAGGTTTTTTTAAGCAAGTAAAACCTCTACAAATGTGGTAAAATCGAATTT
TAACAAAATATTAACGCTTACAATTTCCTGATGCGGTATTTTCTCCTTACGCATCTGTGCGGTATTTCAC
ACCGCATACGCGGATCTGCGCAGCACCATGGCCTGAAATAACCTCTGAAAGAGGAACTTGGTTAGGTACC
TTCTGAGGCGGAAAGAACCAGCTGTGGAATGTGTGTCAGTTAGGGTGTGGAAAGTCCCCAGGCTCCCCAG
CAGGCAGAAGTATGCAAAGCATGCATCTCAATTAGTCAGCAACCAGGTGTGGAAAGTCCCCAGGCTCCCC
AGCAGGCAGAAGTATGCAAAGCATGCATCTCAATTAGTCAGCAACCATAGTCCCGCCCCTAACTCCGCCC
ATCCCGCCCCTAACTCCGCCCAGTTCCGCCCATTCTCCGCCCCATGGCTGACTAATTTTTTTTATTTATG
CAGAGGCCGAGGCCGCCTCGGCCTCTGAGCTATTCCAGAAGTAGTGAGGAGGCTTTTTTGGAGGCCTAGG
CTTTTGCAAAAAGCTTGATTCTTCTGACACAACAGTCTCGAACTTAAGGCTAGAGCCACCATGATTGAAC
AAGATGGATTGCACGCAGGTTCTCCGGCCGCTTGGGTGGAGAGGCTATTCGGCTATGACTGGGCACAACA
GACAATCGGCTGCTCTGATGCCGCCGTGTTCCGGCTGTCAGCGCAGGGGCGCCCGGTTCTTTTTGTCAAG
ACCGACCTGTCCGGTGCCCTGAATGAACTGCAGGACGAGGCAGCGCGGCTATCGTGGCTGGCCACGACGG
GCGTTCCTTGCGCAGCTGTGCTCGACGTTGTCACTGAAGCGGGAAGGGACTGGCTGCTATTGGGCGAAGT
GCCGGGGCAGGATCTCCTGTCATCTCACCTTGCTCCTGCCGAGAAAGTATCCATCATGGCTGATGCAATG
CGGCGGCTGCATACGCTTGATCCGGCTACCTGCCCATTCGACCACCAAGCGAAACATCGCATCGAGCGAG
CACGTACTCGGATGGAAGCCGGTCTTGTCGATCAGGATGATCTGGACGAAGAGCATCAGGGGCTCGCGCC
AGCCGAACTGTTCGCCAGGCTCAAGGCGCGCATGCCCGACGGCGAGGATCTCGTCGTGACCCATGGCGAT
GCCTGCTTGCCGAATATCATGGTGGAAAATGGCCGCTTTTCTGGATTCATCGACTGTGGCCGGCTGGGTG
TGGCGGACCGCTATCAGGACATAGCGTTGGCTACCCGTGATATTGCTGAAGAGCTTGGCGGCGAATGGGC
TGACCGCTTCCTCGTGCTTTACGGTATCGCCGCTCCCGATTCGCAGCGCATCGCCTTCTATCGCCTTCTT
GACGAGTTCTTCTGAGCGGGACTCTGGGGTTCGAAATGACCGACCAAGCGACGCCCAACCTGCCATCACG
ATGGCCGCAATAAAATATCTTTATTTTCATTACATCTGTGTGTTGGTTTTTTGTGTGAATCGATAGCGAT
AAGGATCCTCTTTGCGCTTGCGTTTTCCCTTGTCCAGATAGCCCAGTAGCTGACATTCATCCGGGGTCAG
CACCGTTTCTGCGGACTGGCTTTCTACGTAATGGTTTCTTAGACGTCAGGTGGCACTTTTCGGGGAAATG
TGCGCGGAACCCCTATTTGTTTATTTTTCTAAATACATTCAAATATGTATCCGCTCATGAGACAATAACC
CTGATAAATGCTTCAATAATATTGAAAAAGGAAGAGTATGAGTATTCAACATTTCCGTGTCGCCCTTATT
CCCTTTTTTGCGGCATTTTGCCTTCCTGTTTTTGCTCACCCAGAAACGCTGGTGAAAGTAAAAGATGCTG
AAGATCAGTTGGGTGCACGAGTGGGTTACATCGAACTGGATCTCAACAGCGGTAAGATCCTTGAGAGTTT
TCGCCCCGAAGAACGTTTTCCAATGATGAGCACTTTCAAAGTTCTGCTATGTGGCGCGGTATTATCCCGT
ATTGACGCCGGGCAAGAGCAACTCGGTCGCCGCATACACTATTCTCAGAATGACTTGGTTGAGTACTCAC
CAGTCACAGAAAAGCATCTTACGGATGGCATGACAGTAAGAGAATTATGCAGTGCTGCCATAACCATGAG
TGATAACACTGCGGCCAACTTACTTCTGACAACTATCGGAGGACCGAAGGAGCTAACCGCTTTTTTGCAC
AACATGGGGGATCATGTAACTCGCCTTGATCGTTGGGAACCGGAGCTGAATGAAGCCATACCAAACGACG
AGCGTGACACCACGATGCCTGTAGCAATGGCAACAACGTTGCGCAAACTATTAACTGGCGAACTACTTAC
TCTAGCTTCCCGGCAACAATTAATAGACTGGATGGAGGCGGATAAAGTTGCAGGACCACTTCTGCGCTCG
GCCCTTCCGGCTGGCTGGTTTATTGCTGATAAATCTGGAGCCGGTGAGCGTGGGTCTCGCGGTATCATTG
CAGCACTGGGGCCAGATGGTAAGCCCTCCCGTATCGTAGTTATCTACACGACGGGGAGTCAGGCAACTAT
GGATGAACGAAATAGACAGATCGCTGAGATAGGTGCCTCACTGATTAAGCATTGGTAATTCGAAATGACC
GACCAAGCGACGCCCAACCGGTATCAGCTCACTCAAAGGCGGTAATACGGTTATCCACAGAATCAGGGGA
TAACGCAGGAAAGAACATGTGAGCAAAAGGCCAGCAAAAGGCCAGGAACCGTAAAAAGGCCGCGTTGCTG
GCGTTTTTCCATAGGCTCCGCCCCCCTGACGAGCATCACAAAAATCGACGCTCAAGTCAGAGGTGGCGAA
ACCCGACAGGACTATAAAGATACCAGGCGTTTCCCCCTGGAAGCTCCCTCGTGCGCTCTCCTGTTCCGAC
CCTGCCGCTTACCGGATACCTGTCCGCCTTTCTCCCTTCGGGAAGCGTGGCGCTTTCTCATAGCTCACGC
TGTAGGTATCTCAGTTCGGTGTAGGTCGTTCGCTCCAAGCTGGGCTGTGTGCACGAACCCCCCGTTCAGC
CCGACCGCTGCGCCTTATCCGGTAACTATCGTCTTGAGTCCAACCCGGTAAGACACGACTTATCGCCACT
GGCAGCAGCCACTGGTAACAGGATTAGCAGAGCGAGGTATGTAGGCGGTGCTACAGAGTTCTTGAAGTGG
TGGCCTAACTACGGCTACACTAGAAGGACAGTATTTGGTATCTGCGCTCTGCTGAAGCCAGTTACCTTCG
GAAAAAGAGTTGGTAGCTCTTGATCCGGCAAACAAACCACCGCTGGTAGCGGTGGTTTTTTTGTTTGCAA
GCAGCAGATTACGCGCAGAAAAAAAGGATTTCAAGAAGATCCTTTGATCTTTTCTACGGGGTCTGACGCT
CAGTGGAACGAAAACTCACGTTAAGGGATTTTGGTCATGAGATTATCAAAAAGGATCTTCACCTAGATCC
TTTTATAGTCCGGAAATACAGGAACGCACGCTGGATGGCCCTTCGCTGGGATGGTGAAACCATGAAAAAT
GGCAGCTTCAGTGGATTAAGTGGGGGTAATGTGGCCTGTACCCTCTGGTTGCATAGGTATTCATACGGTT
AAAATTTATCAGGCGCGATTGCGGCAGTTTTTCGGGTGGTTTGTTGCCATTTTTACCTGTCTGCTGCCGT
GATCGCGCTGAACGCGTTTTAGCGGTGCGTACAATTAAGGGATTATGGTAAATCCACTTACTGTCTGCCC
TCGTAGCCATCGAGATAAACCGCAGTACTCCGGCCACGATGCGTCCGGCGTAGAGGATCGAGATCT
