>Addgene plasmid #211072 | pHTC-HaloTag_FBXO3:1-471 | depositor partial sequence | sequence record 411624 | Insert sequence
ATGGCGGCCATGGAGACCGAGACGGCGCCGCTGACCCTAGAGTCGCTGCCCACCGATCCCCTGCTCCTCA
TCTTATCCTTTTTGGACTATCGGGATCTAATCAACTGTTGTTATGTCAGTCGAAGACTTAGCCAGCTATC
AAGTCATGATCCGCTGTGGAGAAGACATTGCAAAAAATACTGGCTGATATCTGAGGAAGAGAAAACACAG
AAGAATCAGTGTTGGAAATCTCTCTTCATAGATACTTACTCTGATGTAGGAAGATACATTGACCATTATG
CTGCTATTAAAAAGGCCTGGGATGATCTCAAGAAATATTTGGAGCCCAGGTGTCCTCGGATGGTTTTATC
TCTGAAAGAGGGTGCTCGAGAGGAAGACCTCGATGCTGTGGAAGCGCAGATTGGCTGCAAGCTTCCTGAC
GATTATCGATGTTCATACCGAATTCACAATGGACAGAAGTTAGTGGTTCCTGGGTTATTGGGAAGCATGG
CACTGTCTAATCACTATCGTTCTGAAGATTTGTTAGACGTCGATACAGCTGCCGGAGGATTCCAGCAGAG
ACAGGGACTGAAATACTGTCTCCCTTTAACTTTTTGCATACATACTGGTTTGAGTCAGTACATAGCAGTG
GAAGCTGCAGAGGGCCGAAACAAAAATGAAGTTTTCTACCAATGTCCAGACCAAATGGCTCGAAATCCAG
CTGCTATTGACATGTTTATTATAGGTGCTACTTTTACTGACTGGTTTACCTCTTATGTCAAAAATGTTGT
ATCAGGTGGCTTCCCCATCATCAGAGACCAAATTTTCAGATATGTTCACGATCCAGAATGTGTAGCAACA
ACTGGGGATATTACTGTGTCAGTTTCCACATCGTTTCTGCCAGAACTTAGCTCTGTACATCCACCCCACT
ATTTCTTCACATACCGAATCAGGATTGAAATGTCAAAAGATGCACTTCCTGAGAAGGCCTGTCAGTTGGA
CAGTCGCTATTGGAGAATAACAAATGCTAAGGGTGACGTGGAAGAAGTTCAAGGACCTGGAGTAGTTGGT
GAATTTCCAATCATCAGCCCAGGTCGGGTATATGAATACACAAGCTGTACCACATTCTCTACAACATCAG
GATACATGGAAGGATATTATACCTTCCATTTTCTTTACTTTAAAGACAAGATCTTTAATGTTGCCATTCC
CCGATTCCATATGGCATGTCCAACATTCAGGGTGTCTATAGCCCGATTGGAAATGGGTCCTGATGAATAT
GAAGAGATGGAAGAAGAGGAGGAGGAGGAAGAGGAGGAAGACGAGGATGATGATTCAGCAGATATGGATG
AATCAGATGAAGATGATGAAGAGGAGAGACGGAGGAGAGTCTTTGATGTTCCCATTCGCAGACGCCGCTG
CTCACGCCTTTTT
